Addgene plasmid #219825: CMV-dCas9_puroR
Purpose: CMV-driven expression of dCas9 with puromycin resistance (Adapted from plasmid #68416)
Depositing lab: Philipp Maass.
Backbone
  Vector backbone: pEF_dCas9 (Addgene #68416)
  Backbone size w/o insert (bp): 4600
  Total vector size (bp): 8600
  Modifications to backbone: Changed EF1a promoter to CMV Addition of puromycin resistance
  Vector type: Mammalian Expression, CRISPR
  Selectable markers: Puromycin
Growth in bacteria
  Bacterial resistance: Ampicillin, 100 μg/mL
  Growth temperature: 30°C
  Growth strain: NEB Stable
  Copy number: High Copy
Gene/Insert
  Gene/Insert name: dCas9
  Species: Streptococcus pyogenes
  Insert size (bp): 4000
  Mutation: D10A/H841A
  Promoter: CMV
  Cloning method: Gibson Cloning
  Sequencing primers: 5′ CMV forward
Terms and licenses: Academic/Nonprofit Terms; Industry Terms: Not Available to Industry
How to cite: CMV-dCas9_puroR was a gift from Philipp Maass (Addgene plasmid # 219825 ; http://n2t.net/addgene:219825 ; RRID:Addgene_219825)
