[The description below was written by a language model from this plasmid's Addgene catalogue record and pLannotate feature annotations shown in this document.]
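Description:
CMV-dCas9_puroR is a mammalian expression plasmid for CRISPR applications. It was derived from the pEF_dCas9 backbone by replacing the original EF1a promoter with CMV and adding a puromycin resistance cassette, with assembly by Gibson cloning. It is propagated in bacteria through a high-copy ColE1/pUC-type origin and selected with ampicillin via a β-lactamase gene under its own promoter. The catalogue lists a total size of about 8.6 kb, in line with the 8,719 nt sequenced record.

The feature table shows two separate CMV enhancer/promoter units in the same orientation. The first drives puromycin N-acetyltransferase (annotated as a fragment match) and is terminated by an SV40 polyadenylation signal, which allows selection of transfected mammalian cells. The second drives the roughly 4 kb Streptococcus pyogenes dCas9 coding sequence, which spans the numbering origin of the circular record and is followed by an HSV TK polyadenylation signal; a short bGH poly(A) remnant also lies nearby on the opposite strand. dCas9 is a nuclease-inactive, RNA-guided DNA-binding protein.

The catalogue records the inactivating mutations as D10A/H841A, whereas the automated annotation matches the gene to Cas9m4, a variant described as carrying D10A, D839A, H840A and N863A, so the exact substitution set cannot be determined from the record. No guide RNA cassette, effector fusion, epitope tag or nuclear localisation signal is annotated, which means a guide RNA would have to be supplied separately. The stated purpose is simply CMV-driven dCas9 expression with puromycin selection, and no specific downstream application is given.
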