Features (pLannotate 1.2.2; 13 found; start..end, strand, type, name):
    453..501     +  polyA_signal   HSV TK poly(A) signal: herpes simplex virus thymidine kinase polyadenylation signal (Cole and Stacy, 1985)
    592..608     -  polyA_signal   bGH poly(A) signal (fragment): bovine growth hormone polyadenylation signal
    815..1403    -  rep_origin     ori: high-copy-number ColE1/pMB1/pBR322/pUC origin of replication
   1574..2434    -  CDS            AmpR: β-lactamase; bla; confers resistance to ampicillin, carbenicillin, and related antibiotics
   2435..2539    -  promoter       AmpR promoter: bla
   2598..2650    -  misc_feature   bom (fragment): basis of mobility region from pBR322
   2767..3146    +  enhancer       CMV enhancer: human cytomegalovirus immediate early enhancer
   3147..3350    +  promoter       CMV promoter: human cytomegalovirus (CMV) immediate early promoter
   3375..3974    +  CDS            PuroR (fragment): puromycin N-acetyltransferase; pac from Streptomyces; confers resistance to puromycin
   4000..4121    +  polyA_signal   SV40 poly(A) signal: SV40 polyadenylation signal
   4239..4618    +  enhancer       CMV enhancer: human cytomegalovirus immediate early enhancer
   4619..4822    +  promoter       CMV promoter: human cytomegalovirus (CMV) immediate early promoter
   4937..321     +  CDS            Cas9m4 (across the origin): catalytically dead mutant of the Cas9 endonuclease from the Streptococcus pyogenes Type II CRISPR/Cas system RNA-guided DNA-binding protein that lacks endonuclease activity due to the mutations D10A, D839A, H840A, and N863A (Mali et al., 2013)
>Addgene plasmid #219825 | CMV-dCas9_puroR | addgene full sequence | sequence record 441124 | Addgene NGS Result
CACAAACACTACCTTGATGAGATCATCGAGCAAATAAGCGAATTCTCCAAAAGAGTGATCCTCGCCGACG
CTAACCTCGATAAGGTGCTTTCTGCTTACAATAAGCACAGGGATAAGCCCATCAGGGAGCAGGCAGAAAA
CATTATCCACTTGTTTACTCTGACCAACTTGGGCGCGCCTGCAGCCTTCAAGTACTTCGACACCACCATA
GACAGAAAGCGGTACACCTCTACAAAGGAGGTCCTGGACGCCACACTGATTCATCAGTCAATTACGGGGC
TCTATGAAACAAGAATCGACCTCTCTCAGCTCGGTGGAGACAGCAGGGCTGACCCCAAGAAGAAGAGGAA
GGTGTAGAAGAATTCGATCCCTACCGGTTAGTAATGAGTTTAAACGGGGGAGGCTAACTGAAACACGGAA
GGAGACAATACCGGAAGGAACCCGCGCTATGACGGCAATAAAAAGACAGAATAAAACGCACGGGTGTTGG
GTCGTTTGTTCATAAACGCGGGGTTCGGTCCCAGGGCTGGCACTCTGTCGATACCCCACCGAGACCCCAT
TGGGGCCAATACGCCCGCGTTTCTTCCTTTTCCCCACCCCACCCCCCAAGTTCGGGTGAAGGCCCAGGGC
TCGCAGCCAACGTCGGGGCGGCAGGCCCTCCATAGTCGGTCGTTCGGCTGCGGCGAGCGGTATCAGCTCA
CTCAAAGGCGGTAATACGGTTATCCACAGAATCAGGGGATAACGCAGGAAAGAACATGTGAGCAAAAGGC
CAGCAAAAGGCCAGGAACCGTAAAAAGGCCGCGTTGCTGGCGTTTTTCCATAGGCTCCGCCCCCCTGACG
AGCATCACAAAAATCGACGCTCAAGTCAGAGGTGGCGAAACCCGACAGGACTATAAAGATACCAGGCGTT
TCCCCCTGGAAGCTCCCTCGTGCGCTCTCCTGTTCCGACCCTGCCGCTTACCGGATACCTGTCCGCCTTT
CTCCCTTCGGGAAGCGTGGCGCTTTCTCATAGCTCACGCTGTAGGTATCTCAGTTCGGTGTAGGTCGTTC
GCTCCAAGCTGGGCTGTGTGCACGAACCCCCCGTTCAGCCCGACCGCTGCGCCTTATCCGGTAACTATCG
TCTTGAGTCCAACCCGGTAAGACACGACTTATCGCCACTGGCAGCAGCCACTGGTAACAGGATTAGCAGA
GCGAGGTATGTAGGCGGTGCTACAGAGTTCTTGAAGTGGTGGCCTAACTACGGCTACACTAGAAGAACAG
TATTTGGTATCTGCGCTCTGCTGAAGCCAGTTACCTTCGGAAAAAGAGTTGGTAGCTCTTGATCCGGCAA
ACAAACCACCGCTGGTAGCGGTGGTTTTTTTGTTTGCAAGCAGCAGATTACGCGCAGAAAAAAAGGATCT
CAAGAAGATCCTTTGATCTTTTCTACGGGGTCTGACGCTCAGTGGAACGAAAACTCACGTTAAGGGATTT
TGGTCATGAGATTATCAAAAAGGATCTTCACCTAGATCCTTTTAAATTAAAAATGAAGTTTTAAATCAAT
CTAAAGTATATATGAGTAAACTTGGTCTGACAGTTACCAATGCTTAATCAGTGAGGCACCTATCTCAGCG
ATCTGTCTATTTCGTTCATCCATAGTTGCCTGACTCCCCGTCGTGTAGATAACTACGATACGGGAGGGCT
TACCATCTGGCCCCAGTGCTGCAATGATACCGCGAGACCCACGCTCACCGGCTCCAGATTTATCAGCAAT
AAACCAGCCAGCCGGAAGGGCCGAGCGCAGAAGTGGTCCTGCAACTTTATCCGCCTCCATCCAGTCTATT
AATTGTTGCCGGGAAGCTAGAGTAAGTAGTTCGCCAGTTAATAGTTTGCGCAACGTTGTTGCCATTGCTA
CAGGCATCGTGGTGTCACGCTCGTCGTTTGGTATGGCTTCATTCAGCTCCGGTTCCCAACGATCAAGGCG
AGTTACATGATCCCCCATGTTGTGCAAAAAAGCGGTTAGCTCCTTCGGTCCTCCGATCGTTGTCAGAAGT
AAGTTGGCCGCAGTGTTATCACTCATGGTTATGGCAGCACTGCATAATTCTCTTACTGTCATGCCATCCG
TAAGATGCTTTTCTGTGACTGGTGAGTACTCAACCAAGTCATTCTGAGAATAGTGTATGCGGCGACCGAG
TTGCTCTTGCCCGGCGTCAATACGGGATAATACCGCGCCACATAGCAGAACTTTAAAAGTGCTCATCATT
GGAAAACGTTCTTCGGGGCGAAAACTCTCAAGGATCTTACCGCTGTTGAGATCCAGTTCGATGTAACCCA
CTCGTGCACCCAACTGATCTTCAGCATCTTTTACTTTCACCAGCGTTTCTGGGTGAGCAAAAACAGGAAG
GCAAAATGCCGCAAAAAAGGGAATAAGGGCGACACGGAAATGTTGAATACTCATACTCTTCCTTTTTCAA
TATTATTGAAGCATTTATCAGGGTTATTGTCTCATGAGCGGATACATATTTGAATGTATTTAGAAAAATA
AACAAATAGGGGTTCCGCGCACATTTCCCCGAAAAGTGCCACCTGACGTCGACGGATCGGGAGATCTCCC
GATCCCCTATGGTGCACTCTCAGTACAATCTGCTCTGATGCCGCATAGTTAAGCCAGTATCTGCTCCCTG
CTTGTGTGTTGGAGGTCGCTGAGTAGTGCGCGAGCAAAATTTAAGCTACAACAAGGCAAGGCTTGACCGA
CAATTGCTAGCAGAGGGCCTGAATTCTCGAGGCGTTGACATTGATTATTGACTAGTTATTAATAGTAATC
AATTACGGGGTCATTAGTTCATAGCCCATATATGGAGTTCCGCGTTACATAACTTACGGTAAATGGCCCG
CCTGGCTGACCGCCCAACGACCCCCGCCCATTGACGTCAATAATGACGTATGTTCCCATAGTAACGCCAA
TAGGGACTTTCCATTGACGTCAATGGGTGGAGTATTTACGGTAAACTGCCCACTTGGCAGTACATCAAGT
GTATCATATGCCAAGTACGCCCCCTATTGACGTCAATGACGGTAAATGGCCCGCCTGGCATTATGCCCAG
TACATGACCTTATGGGACTTTCCTACTTGGCAGTACATCTACGTATTAGTCATCGCTATTACCATGGTGA
TGCGGTTTTGGCAGTACATCAATGGGCGTGGATAGCGGTTTGACTCACGGGGATTTCCAAGTCTCCACCC
CATTGACGTCAATGGGAGTTTGTTTTGGCACCAAAATCAACGGGACTTTCCAAAATGTCGTAACAACTCC
GCCCCATTGACGCAAATGGGCGGTAGGCGTGTACGGTGGGAGGTCTATATAAGCAGAGCTCTCTGGCTAA
CTACCGGTGCCACCATGACCGAGTACAAGCCCACGGTGCGCCTCGCCACCCGCGACGACGTCCCCAGGGC
CGTACGCACCCTCGCCGCCGCGTTCGCCGACTACCCCGCCACGCGCCACACCGTCGATCCGGACCGCCAC
ATCGAGCGGGTCACCGAGCTGCAAGAACTCTTCCTCACGCGCGTCGGGCTCGACATCGGCAAGGTGTGGG
TCGCGGACGACGGCGCCGCGGTGGCGGTCTGGACCACGCCGGAGAGCGTCGAAGCGGGGGCGGTGTTCGC
CGAGATCGGCCCGCGCATGGCCGAGTTGAGCGGTTCCCGGCTGGCCGCGCAGCAACAGATGGAAGGCCTC
CTGGCGCCGCACCGGCCCAAGGAGCCCGCGTGGTTCCTGGCCACCGTCGGAGTCTCGCCCGACCACCAGG
GCAAGGGTCTGGGCAGCGCCGTCGTGCTCCCCGGAGTGGAGGCGGCCGAGCGCGCCGGGGTGCCCGCCTT
CCTGGAGACCTCCGCGCCCCGCAACCTCCCCTTCTACGAGCGGCTCGGCTTCACCGTCACCGCCGACGTC
GAGGTGCCCGAAGGACCGCGCACCTGGTGCATGACCCGCAAGCCCGGTGCCTGAGAATTCATCGATACCG
TCGAGATCTAACTTGTTTATTGCAGCTTATAATGGTTACAAATAAAGCAATAGCATCACAAATTTCACAA
ATAAAGCATTTTTTTCACTGCATTCTAGTTGTGGTTTGTCCAAACTCATCAATGTATCTTATCATGTCTG
GAAATTCGATCCGGTACCAAGGTCGGGCAGGAAGCTAGCGCATGAAGAATCTGCTTAGGGTTAGGCGTTT
TGCGCTGCTTCGCGATGTACGGGCCAGATATACGCGTTGACATTGATTATTGACTAGTTATTAATAGTAA
TCAATTACGGGGTCATTAGTTCATAGCCCATATATGGAGTTCCGCGTTACATAACTTACGGTAAATGGCC
CGCCTGGCTGACCGCCCAACGACCCCCGCCCATTGACGTCAATAATGACGTATGTTCCCATAGTAACGCC
AATAGGGACTTTCCATTGACGTCAATGGGTGGAGTATTTACGGTAAACTGCCCACTTGGCAGTACATCAA
GTGTATCATATGCCAAGTACGCCCCCTATTGACGTCAATGACGGTAAATGGCCCGCCTGGCATTATGCCC
AGTACATGACCTTATGGGACTTTCCTACTTGGCAGTACATCTACGTATTAGTCATCGCTATTACCATGGT
GATGCGGTTTTGGCAGTACATCAATGGGCGTGGATAGCGGTTTGACTCACGGGGATTTCCAAGTCTCCAC
CCCATTGACGTCAATGGGAGTTTGTTTTGGCACCAAAATCAACGGGACTTTCCAAAATGTCGTAACAACT
CCGCCCCATTGACGCAAATGGGCGGTAGGCGTGTACGGTGGGAGGTCTATATAAGCAGAGCTCGTTTAGT
GAACCGTCAGATCGCCTGGAGACGCCATCCACGCTGTTTTGACCTCCATAGAAGACACCGGGACCGATCC
AGCCTCCGGACTCTAGAGGATCGAACCCTTGCCACCATGGACAAGAAGTACTCCATTGGGCTCGCTATCG
GCACAAACAGCGTCGGCTGGGCCGTCATTACGGACGAGTACAAGGTGCCGAGCAAAAAATTCAAAGTTCT
GGGCAATACCGATCGCCACAGCATAAAGAAGAACCTCATTGGCGCCCTCCTGTTCGACTCCGGGGAGACG
GCCGAAGCCACGCGGCTCAAAAGAACAGCACGGCGCAGATATACCCGCAGAAAGAATCGGATCTGCTACC
TGCAGGAGATCTTTAGTAATGAGATGGCTAAGGTGGATGACTCTTTCTTCCATAGGCTGGAGGAGTCCTT
TTTGGTGGAGGAGGATAAAAAGCACGAGCGCCACCCAATCTTTGGCAATATCGTGGACGAGGTGGCGTAC
CATGAAAAGTACCCAACCATATATCATCTGAGGAAGAAGCTTGTAGACAGTACTGATAAGGCTGACTTGC
GGTTGATCTATCTCGCGCTGGCGCATATGATCAAATTTCGGGGACACTTCCTCATCGAGGGGGACCTGAA
CCCAGACAACAGCGATGTCGACAAACTCTTTATCCAACTGGTTCAGACTTACAATCAGCTTTTCGAAGAG
AACCCGATCAACGCATCCGGAGTTGACGCCAAAGCAATCCTGAGCGCTAGGCTGTCCAAATCCCGGCGGC
TCGAAAACCTCATCGCACAGCTCCCTGGGGAGAAGAAGAACGGCCTGTTTGGTAATCTTATCGCCCTGTC
ACTCGGGCTGACCCCCAACTTTAAATCTAACTTCGACCTGGCCGAAGATGCCAAGCTTCAACTGAGCAAA
GACACCTACGATGATGATCTCGACAATCTGCTGGCCCAGATCGGCGACCAGTACGCAGACCTTTTTTTGG
CGGCAAAGAACCTGTCAGACGCCATTCTGCTGAGTGATATTCTGCGAGTGAACACGGAGATCACCAAAGC
TCCGCTGAGCGCTAGTATGATCAAGCGCTATGATGAGCACCACCAAGACTTGACTTTGCTGAAGGCCCTT
GTCAGACAGCAACTGCCTGAGAAGTACAAGGAAATTTTCTTCGATCAGTCTAAAAATGGCTACGCCGGAT
ACATTGACGGCGGAGCAAGCCAGGAGGAATTTTACAAATTTATTAAGCCCATCTTGGAAAAAATGGACGG
CACCGAGGAGCTGCTGGTAAAGCTTAACAGAGAAGATCTGTTGCGCAAACAGCGCACTTTCGACAATGGA
AGCATCCCCCACCAGATTCACCTGGGCGAACTGCACGCTATCCTCAGGCGGCAAGAGGATTTCTACCCCT
TTTTGAAAGATAACAGGGAAAAGATTGAGAAAATCCTCACATTTCGGATACCCTACTATGTAGGCCCCCT
CGCCCGGGGAAATTCCAGATTCGCGTGGATGACTCGCAAATCAGAAGAGACCATCACTCCCTGGAACTTC
GAGGAAGTCGTGGATAAGGGGGCCTCTGCCCAGTCCTTCATCGAAAGGATGACTAACTTTGATAAAAATC
TGCCTAACGAAAAGGTGCTTCCTAAACACTCTCTGCTGTACGAGTACTTCACAGTTTATAACGAGCTCAC
CAAGGTCAAATACGTCACAGAAGGGATGAGAAAGCCAGCATTCCTGTCTGGAGAGCAGAAGAAAGCTATC
GTGGACCTCCTCTTCAAGACGAACCGGAAAGTTACCGTGAAACAGCTCAAAGAAGACTATTTCAAAAAGA
TTGAATGTTTCGACTCTGTTGAAATCAGCGGAGTGGAGGATCGCTTCAACGCATCCCTGGGAACGTATCA
CGATCTCCTGAAAATCATTAAAGACAAGGACTTCCTGGACAATGAGGAGAACGAGGACATTCTTGAGGAC
ATTGTCCTCACCCTTACGTTGTTTGAAGATAGGGAGATGATTGAAGAACGCTTGAAAACTTACGCTCATC
TCTTCGACGACAAAGTCATGAAACAGCTCAAGAGGCGCCGATATACAGGATGGGGGCGGCTGTCAAGAAA
ACTGATCAATGGGATCCGAGACAAGCAGAGTGGAAAGACAATCCTGGATTTTCTTAAGTCCGATGGATTT
GCCAACCGGAACTTCATGCAGTTGATCCATGATGACTCTCTCACCTTTAAGGAGGACATCCAGAAAGCAC
AAGTTTCTGGCCAGGGGGACAGTCTTCACGAGCACATCGCTAATCTTGCAGGTAGCCCAGCTATCAAAAA
GGGAATACTGCAGACCGTTAAGGTCGTGGATGAACTCGTCAAAGTAATGGGAAGGCATAAGCCCGAGAAT
ATCGTTATCGAGATGGCCCGAGAGAACCAAACTACCCAGAAGGGACAGAAGAACAGTAGGGAAAGGATGA
AGAGGATTGAAGAGGGTATAAAAGAACTGGGGTCCCAAATCCTTAAGGAACACCCAGTTGAAAACACCCA
GCTTCAGAATGAGAAGCTCTACCTGTACTACCTGCAGAACGGCAGGGACATGTACGTGGATCAGGAACTG
GACATCAATCGGCTCTCCGACTACGACGTGGCTGCTATCGTGCCCCAGTCTTTTCTCAAAGATGATTCTA
TTGATAATAAAGTGTTGACAAGATCCGATAAAGCTAGAGGGAAGAGTGATAACGTCCCCTCAGAAGAAGT
TGTCAAGAAAATGAAAAATTATTGGCGGCAGCTGCTGAACGCCAAACTGATCACACAACGGAAGTTCGAT
AATCTGACTAAGGCTGAACGAGGTGGCCTGTCTGAGTTGGATAAAGCCGGCTTCATCAAAAGGCAGCTTG
TTGAGACACGCCAGATCACCAAGCACGTGGCCCAAATTCTCGATTCACGCATGAACACCAAGTACGATGA
AAATGACAAACTGATTCGAGAGGTGAAAGTTATTACTCTGAAGTCTAAGCTGGTCTCAGATTTCAGAAAG
GACTTTCAGTTTTATAAGGTGAGAGAGATCAACAATTACCACCATGCGCATGATGCCTACCTGAATGCAG
TGGTAGGCACTGCACTTATCAAAAAATATCCCAAGCTTGAATCTGAATTTGTTTACGGAGACTATAAAGT
GTACGATGTTAGGAAAATGATCGCAAAGTCTGAGCAGGAAATAGGCAAGGCCACCGCTAAGTACTTCTTT
TACAGCAATATTATGAATTTTTTCAAGACCGAGATTACACTGGCCAATGGAGAGATTCGGAAGCGACCAC
TTATCGAAACAAACGGAGAAACAGGAGAAATCGTGTGGGACAAGGGTAGGGATTTCGCGACAGTCCGGAA
GGTCCTGTCCATGCCGCAGGTGAACATCGTTAAAAAGACCGAAGTACAGACCGGAGGCTTCTCCAAGGAA
AGTATCCTCCCGAAAAGGAACAGCGACAAGCTGATCGCACGCAAAAAAGATTGGGACCCCAAGAAATACG
GCGGATTCGATTCTCCTACAGTCGCTTACAGTGTACTGGTTGTGGCCAAAGTGGAGAAAGGGAAGTCTAA
AAAACTCAAAAGCGTCAAGGAACTGCTGGGCATCACAATCATGGAGCGATCAAGCTTCGAAAAAAACCCC
ATCGACTTTCTCGAGGCGAAAGGATATAAAGAGGTCAAAAAAGACCTCATCATTAAGCTTCCCAAGTACT
CTCTCTTTGAGCTTGAAAACGGCCGGAAACGAATGCTCGCTAGTGCGGGCGAGCTGCAGAAAGGTAACGA
GCTGGCACTGCCCTCTAAATACGTTAATTTCTTGTATCTGGCCAGCCACTATGAAAAGCTCAAAGGGTCT
CCCGAAGATAATGAGCAGAAGCAGCTGTTCGTGGAACAA
